>Addgene plasmid #152637 | pGBW-m4134509 | depositor full sequence | sequence record 295649 | Full Sequence
CACCATGGCCTACACAAGATATGTGGATAACAATTTTTGTGGGCCGGACGGATACCCTTTAGAATGCATC
AAAGATTTGCTTGCAAGGGCGGGCAAGGCTTCGTGCACTCTGTCCGAGCAGCTGGACTTCATTGATACCA
AGCGCGGTGTTTATTGTTGCCGAGAGCATGAACACGAGATAGCCTGGTATACGGAACGGTCAGAGAAAAG
TTACGAACTCCAAACCCCATTCGAGATCAAGCTAGCTAAAAAGTTTGACACTTTCAACGGCGAATGTCCC
AATTTTGTCTTTCCCCTGAACTCTATTATCAAAACAATACAGCCTCGGGTGGAGAAGAAGAAATTAGACG
GATTCATGGGGCGTATTAGGAGCGTATACCCAGTGGCCAGCCCGAATGAATGCAACCAGATGTGTCTTTC
CACACTGATGAAGTGCGATCACTGTGGCGAGACTTCTTGGCAAACCGGTGACTTCGTAAAAGCGACATGC
GAGTTTTGTGGTACCGAGAATCTGACTAAGGAGGGAGCTACCACATGCGGCTATTTGCCACAGAATGCAG
TGGTCAAGATCTACTGTCCTGCATGCCATAACTCTGAAGTCGGCCCCGAGCACTCGCTCGCCGAATATCA
CAATGAGAGCGGGCTAAAAACTATACTGAGGAAAGGAGGTCGCACCATCGCCTTTGGGGGCTGCGTTTTC
TCCTACGTGGGGTGTCATAACAAATGTGCCTATTGGGTTCCCAGAGCCTCCGCTAACATTGGGTGCAATC
ATACGGGAGTGGTCGGGGAAGGCTCAGAAGGCTTGAACGATAACCTCCTTGAAATTCTGCAAAAGGAGAA
GGTGAATATCAATATCGTTGGCGACTTCAAGTTAAATGAGGAAATCGCGATTATTCTGGCAAGTTTTTCT
GCCTCAACTAGCGCCTTTGTAGAGACAGTGAAAGGACTCGATTATAAAGCTTTCAAACAGATAGTCGAGA
GTTGTGGTAACTTCAAGGTTACAAAGGGCAAGGCTAAAAAGGGTGCTTGGAACATTGGAGAGCAGAAGTC
AATCTTGAGTCCACTGTACGCGTTTGCATCTGAGGCCGCCCGTGTGGTCAGGAGCATATTCAGTCGAACC
CTAGAAACCGCACAGAATAGCGTGCGGGTATTACAGAAGGCGGCTATTACTATTCTCGACGGTATCTCGC
AGTATTCTCTGAGACTGATCGACGCCATGATGTTTACAAGCGATCTGGCAACGAATAACTTAGTGGTCAT
GGCGTACATAACCGGAGGGGTCGTGCAACTTACCTCCCAGTGGCTAACGAACATCTTTGGGACGGTTTAC
GAGAAGCTAAAACCTGTGCTGGACTGGCTCGAAGAGAAATTCAAAGAAGGCGTGGAATTTTTGCGTGACG
GGTGGGAGATCGTAAAGTTCATATCAACATGTGCTTGCGAAATCGTTGGCGGACAAATCGTAACTTGCGC
AAAAGAGATTAAAGAATCGGTGCAGACCTTCTTTAAACTTGTTAACAAATTCCTGGCTTTGTGTGCCGAT
TCTATTATCATCGGGGGAGCAAAGCTTAAAGCCCTAAATTTAGGCGAGACATTTGTGACGCACAGTAAGG
GCCTGTATAGAAAGTGCGTGAAGAGTCGCGAAGAAACCGGACTGCTCATGCCCTTAAAAGCGCCAAAAGA
AATAATTTTCCTGGAAGGGGAGACATTGCCCACTGAAGTGCTCACTGAGGAAGTAGTTCTGAAAACTGGG
GATCTGCAACCTTTAGAGCAGCCGACCTCCGAGGCCGTCGAGGCACCTCTCGTGGGAACCCCGGTCTGTA
TTAATGGGTTGATGCTGCTCGAGATTAAGGATACCGAAAAATACTGCGCACTAGCCCCCAACATGATGGT
GACTAACAACACATTTACCCTCAAGGGAGGGGAAAACCTTTACTTTCAGTCGAAGAGGCGATGGAAAAAG
AATTTTATCGCGGTGAGTGCAGCCAACAGATTCAAAAAGATATCCTCGTCTGGTGCCCTCTAAGCTAGCT
TGACTGACTGAGATACAGCGTACCTTCAGCTCACAGACATGATAAGATACATTGATGAGTTTGGACAAAC
CACAACTAGAATGCAGTGAAAAAAATGCTTTATTTGTGAAATTTGTGATGCTATTGCTTTATTTGTAACC
ATTATAAGCTGCAATAAACAAGTTAACAACAACAATTGCATTCATTTTATGTTTCAGGTTCAGGGGGAGG
TGTGGGAGGTTTTTTAAAGCAAGTAAAACCTCTACAAATGTGGTATTGGCCCATCTCTATCGGTATCGTA
GCATAACCCCTTGGGGCCTCTAAACGGGTCTTGAGGGGTTTTTTGTGCCCCTCGGGCCGGATTGCTATCT
ACCGGCATTGGCGCAGAAAAAAATGCCTGATGCGACGCTGCGCGTCTTATACTCCCACATATGCCAGATT
CAGCAACGGATACGGCTTCCCCAACTTGCCCACTTCCATACGTGTCCTCCTTACCAGAAATTTATCCTTA
AGGTCGTCAGCTATCCTGCAGGCGATCTCTCGATTTCGATCAAGACATTCCTTTAATGGTCTTTTCTGGA
CACCACTAGGGGTCAGAAGTAGTTCATCAAACTTTCTTCCCTCCCTAATCTCATTGGTTACCTTGGGCTA
TCGAAACTTAATTAACCAGTCAAGTCAGCTACTTGGCGAGATCGACTTGTCTGGGTTTCGACTACGCTCA
GAATTGCGTCAGTCAAGTTCGATCTGGTCCTTGCTATTGCACCCGTTCTCCGATTACGAGTTTCATTTAA
ATCATGTGAGCAAAAGGCCAGCAAAAGGCCAGGAACCGTAAAAAGGCCGCGTTGCTGGCGTTTTTCCATA
GGCTCCGCCCCCCTGACGAGCATCACAAAAATCGACGCTCAAGTCAGAGGTGGCGAAACCCGACAGGACT
ATAAAGATACCAGGCGTTTCCCCCTGGAAGCTCCCTCGTGCGCTCTCCTGTTCCGACCCTGCCGCTTACC
GGATACCTGTCCGCCTTTCTCCCTTCGGGAAGCGTGGCGCTTTCTCATAGCTCACGCTGTAGGTATCTCA
GTTCGGTGTAGGTCGTTCGCTCCAAGCTGGGCTGTGTGCACGAACCCCCCGTTCAGCCCGACCGCTGCGC
CTTATCCGGTAACTATCGTCTTGAGTCCAACCCGGTAAGACACGACTTATCGCCACTGGCAGCAGCCACT
GGTAACAGGATTAGCAGAGCGAGGTATGTAGGCGGTGCTACAGAGTTCTTGAAGTGGTGGCCTAACTACG
GCTACACTAGAAGAACAGTATTTGGTATCTGCGCTCTGCTGAAGCCAGTTACCTTCGGAAAAAGAGTTGG
TAGCTCTTGATCCGGCAAACAAACCACCGCTGGTAGCGGTGGTTTTTTTGTTTGCAAGCAGCAGATTACG
CGCAGAAAAAAAGGATCTCAAGAAGATCCTTTGATCTTTTCTACGGGGTCTGACGCTCAGTGGAACGAAA
ACTCACGTTAAGGGATTTTGGTCATGAGATTATCAAAAAGGATCTTCACCTAGATCCTTTTAAATTAAAA
ATGAAGTTTTAAATCAATCTAAAGTATATATGAGTAAACTTGGTCTGACAGTTACCAATGCTTAATCAGT
GAGGCACCTATCTCAGCGATCTGTCTATTTCGTTCATCCATAGTTGCATTTAAATTTCCGAACTCTCCAA
GGCCCTCGTCGGAAAATCTTCAAACCTTTCGTCCGATCCATCTTGCAGGCTACCTCTCGAACGAACTATC
GCAAGTCTCTTGGCCGGCCTTGCGCCTTGGCTATTGCTTGGCAGCGCCTATCGCCAGGTATTACTCCAAT
CCCGAATATCCGAGATCGGGATCACCCGAGAGAAGTTCAACCTACATCCTCAATCCCGATCTATCCGAGA
TCCGAGGAATATCGAAATCGGGGCGCGCCTGGCCTCCGCGCCGGGTTTTGGCGCCTCCCGCGGGCGCCCC
CCTCGTCACGGCGAGCGCTGCCACGTCAGACGAAGGGCGCAGGAGCGTCCTGATCCTTCCGCCCGGACGC
TCAGGACAGCGGCCCGCTGCTCATAAGACTCGGCCTTAGAACCCCAGTATCAGCAGAAGGACATTTTAGG
ACGGGACTTGGGTGACTCTAGGGCACTGGTTTTCTTTCCAGAGAGCGGAACAGGCGAGGAAAAGTAGTCC
CTTCTCGGCGATTCTGCGGAGGGATCTCCGTGGGGCGGTGAACGCCGATGATTATATAAGGACGCGCCGG
GTGTGGCACAGCTAGTTCCGTCGCAGCCGGGATTTGGGTCGCGGTTCTTGTTTGTGGATCGCTGTGATCG
TCACTTGGTGAGTAGCGGGCTGCTGGGCTGGCCGGGGCTTTCGTGGCCGCCGGGCCGCTCGGTGGGACGG
AAGCGTGTGGAGAGACCGCCAAGGGCTGTAGTCTGGGTCCGCGAGCAAGGTTGCCCTGAACTGGGGGTTG
GGGGGAGCGCAGCAAAATGGCGGCTGTTCCCGAGTCTTGAATGGAAGACGCTTGTGAGGCGGGCTGTGAG
GTCGTTGAAACAAGGTGGGGGGCATGGTGGGCGGCAAGAACCCAAGGTCTTGAGCCCTTCGCTAATGCGG
GAAAGCTCTTATTCGGGTGAGATGGGCTGGGCACCATCTGGGGACCCTGACGTGAAGTTTGTCACTGACT
GGAGAACTCGGTTTGTCGTCTGTTGCGGGGGCGGCAGTTATGGCGGTGCCGTTGGGCAGTGCACCCGTAC
CTTTGGGAGCGCGCGCCCTCGTCGTGTCGTGACGTCACCCGTTCTGTTGGCTTATAATGCAGGGTGGGGC
CACCTGCCGGTAGGTGTGCGGTAGGCTTTTCTCCGTCGCAGGACGCAGGGTTCGGGCCTAGGGTAGGCTC
TCCTGAATCGACAGGCGCCGGACCTCTGGTGAGGGGAGGGATAAGTGAGGCGTCAGTTTCTTTGGTCGGT
TTTATGTACCTATCTTCTTAAGTAGCTGAAGCTCCGGTTTTGAACTATGCGCTCGGGGTTGGCGAGTGTG
TTTTGTGAAGTTTTTTAGGCACCTTTTGAAATGTAATCATTTGGGTCAATATGTAATTTTCAGTGTTAGA
CTTGTAAATTGTCCGCTAAATTCTGGCCGTTTTTGGCTTTTTTGTTAGACAACATGACCGAGTACAAGCC
CACGGTGCGCCTCGCCACCCGCGACGACGTCCCCAGGGCCGTACGCACCCTCGCCGCCGCGTTCGCCGAC
TACCCCGCCACGCGCCACACCGTCGATCCGGACCGCCACATCGAGCGGGTCACCGAGCTGCAAGAACTCT
TCCTCACGCGCGTCGGGCTCGACATCGGCAAGGTGTGGGTCGCGGACGACGGCGCCGCGGTGGCGGTCTG
GACCACGCCGGAGAGCGTCGAAGCGGGGGCGGTGTTCGCCGAGATCGGCCCGCGCATGGCCGAGTTGAGC
GGTTCCCGGCTGGCCGCGCAGCAACAGATGGAGGGCCTCCTGGCGCCGCACCGGCCCAAGGAGCCCGCGT
GGTTCCTGGCCACCGTCGGCGTCTCGCCCGACCACCAGGGCAAGGGTCTGGGCAGCGCCGTCGTGCTCCC
CGGAGTGGAGGCCGCCGAGCGCGCCGGGGTGCCCGCCTTCCTGGAGACCTCCGCGCCCCGCAACCTCCCC
TTCTACGAGCGGCTCGGCTTCACCGTCACCGCCGACGTCGAGGTGCCCGAAGGACCGCGCACCTGGTGCA
TGACCCGCAAGCCCGGTGCCTAGGCTAGTATGTAAGCCTAGTCTTAGATAATAAAATCGCTATCCATCGA
AGATGGATGTGTGTTGGTTTTTTGTGTGTGTAACGCTAGGCGCGCCTGGTGTACCGAGAACGATCCTCTC
AGTGCGAGTCTCGACGATCCATATCGTTGCTTGGCAGTCAGCCAGTCGGAATCCAGCTTGGGACCCAGGA
AGTCCAATCGTCAGATATTGTACTCAAGCCTGGTCACGGCAGCGTACCGATCTGTTTAAACCTAGATATT
GATAGTCTGATCGGTCAACGTATAATCGAGTCCTAGCTTTTGCAAACATCTATCAAGAGACAGGATCAGC
AGGAGGCTTTCGCATGAGTATTCAACATTTCCGTGTCGCCCTTATTCCCTTTTTTGCGGCATTTTGCCTT
CCTGTTTTTGCTCACCCAGAAACGCTGGTGAAAGTAAAAGATGCTGAAGATCAGTTGGGTGCGCGAGTGG
GTTACATCGAACTGGATCTCAACAGCGGTAAGATCCTTGAGAGTTTTCGCCCCGAAGAACGCTTTCCAAT
GATGAGCACTTTTAAAGTTCTGCTATGTGGCGCGGTATTATCCCGTATTGACGCCGGGCAAGAGCAACTC
GGTCGCCGCATACACTATTCTCAGAATGACTTGGTTGAGTATTCACCAGTCACAGAAAAGCATCTTACGG
ATGGCATGACAGTAAGAGAATTATGCAGTGCTGCCATAACCATGAGTGATAACACTGCGGCCAACTTACT
TCTGACAACGATTGGAGGACCGAAGGAGCTAACCGCTTTTTTGCACAACATGGGGGATCATGTAACTCGC
CTTGATCGTTGGGAACCGGAGCTGAATGAAGCCATACCAAACGACGAGCGTGACACCACGATGCCTGTAG
CAATGGCAACAACCTTGCGTAAACTATTAACTGGCGAACTACTTACTCTAGCTTCCCGGCAACAGTTGAT
AGACTGGATGGAGGCGGATAAAGTTGCAGGACCACTTCTGCGCTCGGCCCTTCCGGCTGGCTGGTTTATT
GCTGATAAATCTGGAGCCGGTGAGCGTGGGTCTCGCGGTATCATTGCAGCACTGGGGCCAGATGGTAAGC
CCTCCCGTATCGTAGTTATCTACACGACGGGGAGTCAGGCAACTATGGATGAACGAAATAGACAGATCGC
TGAGATAGGTGCCTCACTGATTAAGCATTGGTAACCGATTCTAGGTGCATTGGCGCAGAAAAAAATGCCT
GATGCGACGCTGCGCGTCTTATACTCCCACATATGCCAGATTCAGCAACGGATACGGCTTCCCCAACTTG
CCCACTTCCATACGTGTCCTCCTTACCAGAAATTTATCCTTAAGATCGTTTAAACTCGACTCTGGCTCTA
TCGAATCTCCGTCGTTTCGAGCTTACGCGAACAGCCGTGGCGCTCATTTGCTCGTCGGGCATCGAATCTC
GTCAGCTATCGTCAGCTTACCTTTTTGGCAGCGATCGCGGCTCCCGACATCTTGGACCATTAGCTCCACA
GGTATCTTCTTCCCTCTAGTGGTCATAACAGCAGCTTCAGCTACCTCTCAATTCAAAAAACCCCTCAAGA
CCCGTTTAGAGGCCCCAAGGGGTTATGCTATCAATCGTTGCGTTACACACACAAAAAACCAACACACATC
CATCTTCGATGGATAGCGATTTTATTATCTAACTGCTGATCGAGTGTAGCCAGATCTAGTAATCAATTAC
GGGGTCATTAGTTCATAGCCCATATATGGAGTTCCGCGTTACATAACTTACGGTAAATGGCCCGCCTGGC
TGACCGCCCAACGACCCCCGCCCATTGACGTCAATAATGACGTATGTTCCCATAGTAACGCCAATAGGGA
CTTTCCATTGACGTCAATGGGTGGAGTATTTACGGTAAACTGCCCACTTGGCAGTACATCAAGTGTATCA
TATGCCAAGTACGCCCCCTATTGACGTCAATGACGGTAAATGGCCCGCCTGGCATTATGCCCAGTACATG
ACCTTATGGGACTTTCCTACTTGGCAGTACATCTACGTATTAGTCATCGCTATTACCATGCTGATGCGGT
TTTGGCAGTACATCAATGGGCGTGGATAGCGGTTTGACTCACGGGGATTTCCAAGTCTCCACCCCATTGA
CGTCAATGGGAGTTTGTTTTGGCACCAAAATCAACGGGACTTTCCAAAATGTCGTAACAACTCCGCCCCA
TTGACGCAAATGGGCGGTAGGCGTGTACGGTGGGAGGTCTATATAAGCAGAGCTGGTTTAGTGAACCGTC
AGATCAGATCTTTGTCGATCCTACCATCCACTCGACACACCCGCCAGCGGCCGC
Features (pLannotate 1.2.2; 20 found; start..end, strand, type, name):
      8..1921    +  CDS            R1A_SARS2 (fragment): Experimental evidence at protein level: Swiss-Prot protein existence level 1. [Non-structural protein 10]: Plays a pivotal role in viral transcription by stimulating both nsp14 3'-5' exoribonuclease and nsp16 2'-O-methyltransferase activities. Therefore plays an essential role in viral mRNAs cap methylation. From Severe acute respiratory syndrome coronavirus 2 (2019-nCoV) (SARS-CoV-2).
   1949..1965    +  CDS            CBP (fragment): calmodulin-binding peptide derived from skeletal muscle myosin light chain kinase; binds calmodulin with nanomolar affinity in the presence of calcium
   2073..2194    -  polyA_signal   SV40 poly(A) signal: SV40 polyadenylation signal
   2217..2286    -  CDS            large T antigen (fragment): large T antigen from SV40 (simian virus 40)
   2309..2355    +  terminator     T7 terminator: transcription terminator for bacteriophage T7 RNA polymerase
   2385..2521    +  terminator     rrnG terminator: transcription terminator from the E. coli ribosomal RNA rrnG operon (Albrechtsen et al., 1991)
   2566..2637    +  misc_feature   3' β-globin insulator: insulator downstream of the human β-globin locus (Farrell et al., 2002)
   2863..3451    -  rep_origin     ori: high-copy-number ColE1/pMB1/pBR322/pUC origin of replication
   3623..3687    -  CDS            bla(M) (fragment): β-lactamase lacking the signal sequence; bla(M); allows cytosolic expression of β-lactamase
   3951..5160    +  promoter       UbC promoter: human ubiquitin C promoter
   5164..5761    +  CDS            PuroR (fragment): puromycin N-acetyltransferase; pac from Streptomyces; confers resistance to puromycin
   5790..5838    +  polyA_signal   poly(A) signal: synthetic polyadenylation signal
   6104..6964    +  CDS            AmpR: β-lactamase; bla; confers resistance to ampicillin, carbenicillin, and related antibiotics
   6977..7113    +  terminator     rrnG terminator: transcription terminator from the E. coli ribosomal RNA rrnG operon (Albrechtsen et al., 1991)
   7258..7329    +  misc_feature   5' β-globin insulator: insulator upstream of the human β-globin locus (Farrell et al., 2002)
   7334..7380    -  terminator     T7 terminator: transcription terminator for bacteriophage T7 RNA polymerase
   7398..7446    -  polyA_signal   poly(A) signal: synthetic polyadenylation signal
   7527..7830    +  enhancer       CMV enhancer: human cytomegalovirus immediate early enhancer
   7903..7920    -  promoter       CMV promoter (fragment): human cytomegalovirus (CMV) immediate early promoter
   7983..8034    +  promoter       CMVd2 promoter: truncated human cytomegalovirus (CMV) immediate early promoter that yields moderately reduced expression relative to the full-length promoter
