[The description below was written by a language model from this plasmid's Addgene catalogue record and pLannotate feature annotations shown in this document.]
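Description:
pGBW-m4134509 is a mammalian expression plasmid for the SARS-CoV-2 non-structural protein nsp2, built on the pTwist_CMV_Puro_6 backbone and totalling about 8.1 kb. It is propagated in E. coli as a high-copy plasmid through a ColE1/pUC-type origin, with ampicillin selection provided by a full-length β-lactamase gene. A short additional β-lactamase fragment also appears in the annotation. For selection in mammalian cells, a separate cassette places a puromycin N-acetyltransferase gene under the human ubiquitin C promoter, followed by a synthetic polyadenylation signal.

The payload is a wild-type nsp2 coding sequence of roughly 1.9 kb, derived from the ORF1ab polyprotein gene. The automated annotation correctly matches this region to the SARS-CoV-2 replicase polyprotein 1a, but the functional text attached to that hit describes nsp10 and does not apply to this insert. Expression is driven by the CMV immediate-early enhancer and promoter, which lie just upstream of the insert across the circular junction of the sequence, and transcripts are terminated by an SV40 poly(A) signal. According to the catalogue, the backbone supplies a C-terminal tag made up of a TEV protease cleavage site and a calmodulin-binding peptide. Only a short CBP fragment is detected immediately after the insert, and the TEV site is not separately annotated. Such a tag allows calcium-dependent capture on calmodulin resin and release of the protein by TEV cleavage. β-globin insulator elements, bacterial rrnG and T7 terminators, and an extra synthetic poly(A) signal flank the cassettes, presumably to limit transcriptional read-through between them. The record supports use for transient or puromycin-selected expression of tagged nsp2 in mammalian cells, for example in purification or interaction studies.
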