Addgene plasmid #152637: pGBW-m4134509
Purpose: Mammalian expression plasmid for SARS-CoV-2 nsp2
Depositing lab: Ginkgo Bioworks & Benjie Chen. Depositing organization: Ginkgo Bioworks.
Backbone
  Vector backbone: pTwist_CMV_Puro_6
  Backbone size w/o insert (bp): 6080
  Vector type: Mammalian Expression
  Selectable markers: Puromycin
Growth in bacteria
  Bacterial resistance: Ampicillin, 100 μg/mL
  Growth temperature: 37°C
  Growth strain: DH5alpha
  Copy number: High Copy
Gene/Insert
  Gene/Insert name: SARS-CoV-2 nsp2
  Species: Severe acute respiratory syndrome coronavirus 2
  Insert size (bp): 1913
  Mutation: wt
  Entrez Gene: ORF1ab (a.k.a. GU280_gp01)
  Promoter: CMV
  Tag / fusion protein: Cleavable TEV;CBP (C terminal on backbone)
  Cloning method: Unknown
Resource information
  A portion of this plasmid was derived from a plasmid made by: GinkgoBioworks
Depositor comments: NCBI reference sequence: YP_009725298.1
How to cite: pGBW-m4134509 was a gift from Ginkgo Bioworks & Benjie Chen (Addgene plasmid # 152637 ; http://n2t.net/addgene:152637 ; RRID:Addgene_152637)
